Addgene plasmid #159633: pRH030
Purpose: (Empty Backbone) CRISPR‐Cas9 tool for the genetic engineering of Bacillus phages
Depositing lab: Robert Hertel. Depositing organization: Georg-August-Universitaet Goettingen. Publication: A CRISPR-Cas9 tool to explore the genetics of Bacillus subtilis phages. Otte K, Kuhne NM, Furrer AD, Baena Lozada LP, Lutz VT, Schilling T, Hertel R. Lett Appl Microbiol. 2020 Jul 2. doi: 10.1111/lam.13349. PubMed 32615024.
Backbone
  Vector backbone: pJOE8999
  Vector type: CRISPR ; shuttle vector
  Promoter: Constitutive tracrRNA
Growth in bacteria
  Bacterial resistance: Kanamycin, 50 μg/mL
  Growth temperature: 30°C
  Growth strain: DH5alpha
  Growth instructions: Bacillus subtilis
  Copy number: Low Copy
Gene/Insert
  Cloning method: Restriction Enzyme
Terms and licenses: Academic/Nonprofit Terms; Industry Terms: Not Available to Industry
How to cite: pRH030 was a gift from Robert Hertel (Addgene plasmid # 159633 ; http://n2t.net/addgene:159633 ; RRID:Addgene_159633)
