[The description below was written by a language model from this plasmid's Addgene catalogue record and pLannotate feature annotations shown in this document.]
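Description:
pRH030 is an empty-backbone CRISPR-Cas9 shuttle vector derived from pJOE8999 and intended for genetic engineering of Bacillus subtilis phages. It replicates in E. coli through a p15A origin and carries pE194-type replication functions of Staphylococcus aureus origin (the Cop-6 negative regulator and the repF replication protein) that would support maintenance in the Gram-positive host. A single kanamycin nucleotidyltransferase gene (knt) provides selection. The record lists the plasmid as low copy and kanamycin-selected.

The payload is the Streptococcus pyogenes Cas9 coding sequence together with a separately annotated tracrRNA, which the catalogue entry describes as constitutively expressed. The promoter driving Cas9 is not identified in the record. Downstream of Cas9, on the opposite strand, lies a gRNA scaffold followed by lambda t0 and a fragment of the rrnB T1 terminator, with a T7 promoter annotated beside them. Adjacent to the scaffold is a lacZα cassette with its CAP site, lac promoter and operator. This arrangement is consistent with a stuffer that is replaced by restriction cloning when a spacer is inserted, allowing blue/white screening, though the record states only that cloning is by restriction enzyme. Once a phage-targeting spacer is added, Cas9 cleavage of the phage genome would presumably be used to select against unmodified phage or to promote recombination with a supplied repair template.

Two sequence records accompany the entry and differ. The 8,099 nt full sequence shows an intact repF, whereas the 9,437 nt sequencing result lacks that annotation and instead shows an RNA-OUT element and a YP12 fragment in the same region, suggesting an insertion of roughly 1.3 kb. The record does not explain this discrepancy.
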