Features (pLannotate 1.2.2; 15 found; start..end, strand, type, name):
      1..546     +  rep_origin     p15A ori: Plasmids containing the medium-copy-number p15A origin of replication can be propagated in E. coli cells that contain a second plasmid with the ColE1 origin.
    774..852     -  misc_RNA       tracrRNA: trans-activating CRISPR RNA for the Streptococcus pyogenes CRISPR/Cas9 system
   1148..5254    +  CDS            Cas9: Cas9 (Csn1) endonuclease from the Streptococcus pyogenes Type II CRISPR/Cas system generates RNA-guided double strand breaks in DNA
   5405..5423    -  promoter       T7 promoter: promoter for bacteriophage T7 RNA polymerase
   5425..5450    -  terminator     rrnB T1 terminator (fragment): transcription terminator T1 from the E. coli rrnB gene
   5460..5494    -  terminator     lambda t0 terminator: minimal transcription terminator from phage lambda (Scholtissek and Grosse, 1987)
   5516..5591    -  misc_RNA       gRNA scaffold: guide RNA scaffold for the Streptococcus pyogenes CRISPR/Cas9 system
   5597..5652    +  CDS            lacI (fragment): lac repressor; lacI; The lac repressor binds to the lac operator to inhibit transcription in E. coli. This inhibition can be relieved by adding lactose or isopropyl-β-D-thiogalactopyranoside (IPTG).
   5665..5686    +  protein_bind   CAP binding site: CAP binding activates transcription in the presence of cAMP. E. coli catabolite activator protein
   5701..5731    +  promoter       lac promoter: promoter for the E. coli lac operon
   5739..5755    +  protein_bind   lac operator: The lac repressor binds to the lac operator to inhibit transcription in E. coli. This inhibition can be relieved by adding lactose or isopropyl-β-D-thiogalactopyranoside (IPTG). lac repressor encoded by lacI
   5775..5948    +  CDS            lacZα: LacZα fragment of β-galactosidase; lacZ fragment
   6250..6414    +  CDS            COP6_STAAU: Experimental evidence at protein level: Swiss-Prot protein existence level 1. Acts in trans as a negative regulatory element in pE194 replication. From Staphylococcus aureus.
   6498..7094    +  CDS            repF: REPY_STAAU - Also known as repC. Protein inferred from homology: Swiss-Prot protein existence level 3. Is essential for plasmid replication. Nicks the positive strand at the plus origin of replication. From Staphylococcus aureus.
   7242..7997    +  CDS            knt: KANU_STAAU - Also known as kan. Experimental evidence at protein level: Swiss-Prot protein existence level 1. Inactivates the antibiotic kanamycin by catalyzing the transfer of a nucleotidyl group from nucleoside triphosphates such as ATP to the 4'-hydroxyl group of the aminoglycoside. From Staphylococcus aureus.
>Addgene plasmid #159633 | pRH030 | addgene full sequence | sequence record 327883 | Addgene NGS Result
TTGAGATCGTTTTGGTCTGCGCGTAATCTCTTGCTCTGAAAACGAAAAAACCGCCTTGCAGGGCGGTTTT
TCGAAGGTTCTCTGAGCTACCAACTCTTTGAACCGAGGTAACTGGCTTGGAGGAGCGCAGTCACCAAAAC
TTGTCCTTTCAGTTTAGCCTTAACCGGCGCATGACTTCAAGACTAACTCCTCTAAATCAATTACCAGTGG
CTGCTGCCAGTGGTGCTTTTGCATGTCTTTCCGGGTTGGACTCAAGACGATAGTTACCGGATAAGGCGCA
GCGGTCGGACTGAACGGGGGGTTCGTGCATACAGTCCAGCTTGGAGCGAACTGCCTACCCGGAACTGAGT
GTCAGGCGTGGAATGAGACAAACGCGGCCATAACAGCGGAATGACACCGGTAAACCGAAAGGCAGGAACA
GGAGAGCGCACGAGGGAGCCGCCAGGGGGAAACGCCTGGTATCTTTATAGTCCTGTCGGGTTTCGCCACC
ACTGATTTGAGCGTCAGATTTCGTGATGCTTGTCAGGGGGGCGGAGCCTATGGAAAAACGGCTTTGCCGC
GGCCCTCTCACTTCCCTGTTAAGTGTACAGGGCCTCTTGCGGGATTACGAAATCATCCTGTGGAGCTTAG
TAGGTTTAGCAAGATGGCAGCGCCTAAATGTAGAATGATAAAAGGATTAAGAGATTAATTTCCCTAAAAA
TGATAAAACAAGCGTTTTGAAAGCGCTTGTTTTTTTGGTTTGCAGTCAGAGTAGAATAGAAGTATCAAAA
AAAGCACCGACTCGGTGCCACTTTTTCAAGTTGATAACGGACTAGCCTTATTTTAACTTGCTATGCTGTT
TTGAATGGTTCCAACAAGATTATTTTATAACTTTTATAACAAATAATCAAGGAGAAATTCAAAGAAATTT
ATCAGCCATAAAACAATACTTAATACTATAGAATGATAACAAAATAAACTACTTTTTAAAAGAATTTTGT
GTTATAATCTATTTATTATTAAGTATTGGGTAATATTTTTTGAAGAGATATTTTGAAAAAGAAAAATTAA
AGCATATTAAACTAATTTCGGAGGTCATTAAAACTATTATTGAAATCATCAAACTCATTATGGATTTAAT
TTAAACTTTTTATTTTAGGAGGCAAAAATGGATAAGAAATACTCAATAGGCTTAGATATCGGCACAAATA
GCGTCGGATGGGCGGTGATCACTGATGAATATAAGGTTCCGTCTAAAAAGTTCAAGGTTCTGGGAAATAC
AGACCGCCACAGTATCAAAAAAAATCTTATAGGGGCTCTTTTATTTGACAGTGGAGAGACAGCGGAAGCG
ACTCGTCTCAAACGGACAGCTCGTAGAAGGTATACACGTCGGAAGAATCGTATTTGTTATCTACAGGAGA
TTTTTTCAAATGAGATGGCGAAAGTAGATGATAGTTTCTTTCATCGACTTGAAGAGTCTTTTTTGGTGGA
AGAAGACAAGAAGCATGAACGTCATCCTATTTTTGGAAATATAGTAGATGAAGTTGCTTATCATGAGAAA
TATCCAACTATCTATCATCTGCGAAAAAAATTGGTAGATTCTACTGATAAAGCGGATTTGCGCTTAATCT
ATTTGGCCTTAGCGCATATGATTAAGTTTCGTGGTCATTTTTTGATTGAGGGAGATTTAAATCCTGATAA
TAGTGATGTGGACAAACTATTTATCCAGTTGGTACAAACCTACAATCAATTATTTGAAGAAAACCCTATT
AACGCAAGTGGAGTAGATGCTAAAGCGATTCTTTCTGCACGATTGAGTAAATCAAGACGATTAGAAAATC
TCATTGCTCAGCTCCCCGGTGAGAAGAAAAATGGCTTATTTGGGAATCTCATTGCTTTGTCATTGGGTTT
GACCCCTAATTTTAAATCAAATTTTGATTTGGCAGAAGATGCTAAATTACAGCTTTCAAAAGATACTTAC
GATGATGATTTAGATAATTTATTGGCGCAAATTGGAGATCAATATGCTGATTTGTTTTTGGCAGCTAAGA
ATTTATCAGATGCTATTTTACTTTCAGATATCCTAAGAGTAAATACTGAAATAACTAAGGCTCCCCTATC
AGCTTCAATGATTAAACGCTACGATGAACATCATCAAGACTTGACTCTTTTAAAAGCTTTAGTTCGACAA
CAACTTCCAGAAAAGTATAAAGAAATCTTTTTTGATCAATCAAAAAACGGATATGCAGGTTATATTGATG
GGGGAGCTAGCCAAGAAGAATTTTATAAATTTATCAAACCAATTTTAGAAAAAATGGATGGTACTGAGGA
ATTATTGGTGAAACTAAATCGTGAAGATTTGCTGCGCAAGCAACGGACCTTTGACAACGGCTCTATTCCC
CATCAAATTCACTTGGGTGAGCTGCATGCTATTTTGAGAAGACAAGAAGACTTTTATCCATTTTTAAAAG
ACAATCGTGAGAAGATTGAAAAAATCTTGACTTTTCGAATTCCTTATTATGTTGGTCCATTGGCGCGTGG
CAATAGTCGTTTTGCATGGATGACTCGGAAGTCTGAAGAAACAATTACCCCATGGAATTTTGAAGAAGTT
GTCGATAAAGGTGCTTCAGCTCAATCATTTATTGAACGCATGACAAACTTTGATAAAAATCTTCCAAATG
AAAAAGTACTACCAAAACATAGTTTGCTTTATGAGTATTTTACGGTTTATAACGAATTGACAAAGGTCAA
ATATGTTACTGAAGGAATGCGAAAACCAGCATTTCTTTCAGGTGAACAGAAGAAAGCCATTGTTGATTTA
CTCTTCAAAACAAATCGAAAAGTAACCGTTAAGCAATTAAAAGAAGATTATTTCAAAAAAATAGAATGTT
TTGATAGTGTTGAAATTTCAGGAGTTGAAGATAGATTTAATGCTTCATTAGGTACCTACCATGATTTGCT
AAAAATTATTAAAGATAAAGATTTTTTGGATAATGAAGAAAATGAAGATATCTTAGAGGATATTGTTTTA
ACATTGACCTTATTTGAAGATAGGGAGATGATTGAGGAAAGACTTAAAACATATGCTCACCTCTTTGATG
ATAAGGTGATGAAACAGCTTAAACGTCGCCGTTATACTGGTTGGGGACGTTTGTCTCGAAAATTGATTAA
TGGTATTAGGGATAAGCAATCTGGCAAAACAATATTAGATTTTTTGAAATCAGATGGTTTTGCCAATCGC
AATTTTATGCAGCTGATCCATGATGATAGTTTGACATTTAAAGAAGACATTCAAAAAGCACAAGTGTCTG
GACAAGGCGATAGTTTACATGAACATATTGCAAATTTAGCTGGTAGCCCTGCTATTAAAAAAGGTATTTT
ACAGACTGTAAAAGTTGTTGATGAATTGGTCAAAGTAATGGGGCGGCATAAGCCAGAAAATATCGTTATT
GAAATGGCACGTGAAAATCAGACAACTCAAAAGGGCCAGAAAAATTCGCGAGAGCGTATGAAACGAATCG
AAGAAGGTATCAAAGAATTAGGAAGTCAGATTCTTAAAGAGCATCCTGTTGAAAATACTCAATTGCAAAA
TGAAAAGCTCTATCTCTATTATCTCCAAAATGGAAGAGACATGTATGTGGACCAAGAATTAGATATTAAT
CGTTTAAGTGATTATGATGTCGATCACATTGTTCCACAAAGTTTCCTTAAAGACGATTCAATAGACAATA
AGGTCTTAACGCGTTCTGATAAAAATCGTGGTAAATCGGATAACGTTCCAAGTGAAGAAGTAGTCAAAAA
GATGAAAAACTATTGGAGACAACTTCTAAACGCCAAGTTAATCACTCAACGTAAGTTTGATAATTTAACG
AAAGCTGAACGTGGAGGTTTGAGTGAACTTGATAAAGCTGGTTTTATCAAACGCCAATTGGTTGAAACTC
GCCAAATCACTAAGCATGTGGCACAAATTTTGGATAGTCGCATGAATACTAAATACGATGAAAATGATAA
ACTTATTCGAGAGGTTAAAGTGATTACCTTAAAATCTAAATTAGTTTCTGACTTCCGAAAAGATTTCCAA
TTCTATAAAGTACGTGAGATTAACAATTACCATCATGCCCATGATGCGTATCTAAATGCCGTCGTTGGAA
CTGCTTTGATTAAGAAATATCCAAAACTTGAATCGGAGTTTGTCTATGGTGATTATAAAGTTTATGATGT
TCGTAAAATGATTGCTAAGTCTGAGCAAGAAATAGGCAAAGCAACCGCAAAATATTTCTTTTACTCTAAT
ATCATGAACTTCTTCAAAACAGAAATTACACTTGCAAATGGAGAGATTCGCAAACGCCCTCTAATCGAAA
CTAATGGGGAAACTGGAGAAATTGTCTGGGATAAAGGGCGAGATTTTGCCACAGTGCGCAAAGTATTGTC
CATGCCCCAAGTCAATATTGTCAAGAAAACAGAAGTACAGACAGGCGGATTCTCCAAGGAGTCAATTTTA
CCAAAAAGAAATTCGGACAAGCTTATTGCTCGTAAAAAAGACTGGGATCCAAAAAAATATGGTGGTTTTG
ATAGTCCAACGGTAGCTTATTCAGTCCTAGTGGTTGCTAAGGTGGAAAAAGGGAAATCGAAGAAGTTAAA
ATCCGTTAAAGAGTTACTAGGGATCACAATTATGGAAAGAAGTTCCTTTGAAAAAAATCCGATTGACTTT
TTAGAAGCTAAAGGATATAAGGAAGTTAAAAAAGACTTAATCATTAAACTACCTAAATATAGTCTTTTTG
AGTTAGAAAACGGTCGTAAACGGATGCTGGCTAGTGCCGGAGAATTACAAAAAGGAAATGAGCTGGCTCT
GCCAAGCAAATATGTGAATTTTTTATATTTAGCTAGTCATTATGAAAAGTTGAAGGGTAGTCCAGAAGAT
AACGAACAAAAACAATTGTTTGTGGAGCAGCATAAGCATTATTTAGATGAGATTATTGAGCAAATCAGTG
AATTTTCTAAGCGTGTTATTTTAGCAGATGCCAATTTAGATAAAGTTCTTAGTGCATATAACAAACATAG
AGACAAACCAATACGTGAACAAGCAGAAAATATTATTCATTTATTTACGTTGACGAATCTTGGAGCTCCC
GCTGCTTTTAAATATTTTGATACAACAATTGATCGTAAACGATATACGTCTACAAAAGAAGTTTTAGATG
CCACTCTTATCCATCAATCCATCACTGGTCTTTATGAAACACGCATTGATTTGAGTCAGCTAGGAGGTGA
CTGAAGTATATTTTAGATGAAGATTATTTCTTAATCTAGAGCGCTTCTTGCTTACCCGGCGGGAGCGCTT
TTTCTTTTTCTTGGCCTTATTGGCCCGGGCCTCGTTGGCCAAACGCAAAGAACCCTCCCGGCACATTTGC
CGAGAGGGGTCGACCCTATAGTGAGTCGTATTAAAAAGGCCCAGTCTTTCGACTGGGCCTAAGCTTTAGA
TAAAAAACGCCCGGCGGCAACCGAGCGTTCTGAACAAATCCAGATGGAGTAAAAAGCACCGACTCGGTGC
CACTTTTTCAAGTTGATAACGGACTAGCCTTATTTTAACTTGCTATTTCTAGCTCTAAAACTGAGACCGA
TTCATTAATGCAGCTGGCACGACAGGTTTCCCGACTGGAAAGCGGGCAGTGAGCGCAACGCAATTAATGT
GAGTTAGCTCACTCATTAGGCACCCCAGGCTTTACACTTTATGCTTCCGGCTCGTATGTTGTGTGGAATT
GTGAGCGGATAACAATTTCACACAGGAAACAGCTATGACCATGATTACGAATTCACTGGCCGTCGTTTTA
CAACGTCGTGACTGGGAAAACCCTGGCGTTACCCAACTTAATCGCCTTGCAGCACATCCCCCTTTCGCCA
GCTGGCGTAATAGCGAAGAGGCCCGCACCGATCGCCCTTCCCAACAGTTGCGCAGCCTGAATGGCGAATG
AGGTCTCGCGTAGGTACATTTTACTCAATTCTCTAATCACGGTCAAGAATTCGCATCACACGCAAAAAGG
AAATTGGAATAAATGCGAAATTTGAGATGTTAATTAAAGACCTTTTTGAGGTCTTTTTTTCTTAGATTTT
TGGGGTTATTTAGGGGAGAAAACATAGGGGGGTACTACGACCTCCCCCCTAGGTGTCCATTGTCCATTGT
CCAAACAAATAAATAAATATTGGGTTTTTAATGTTAAAAGGTTGTTTTTTATGTTAAAGTGAAAAAAACA
GATGTTGGGAGGTACAGTGATGGTTGTAGATAGAAAAGAAGAGAAAAAAGTTGCTGTTACTTTAAGACTT
ACAACAGAAGAAAATGAGATATTAAATAGAATCAAAGAAAAATATAATATTAGCAAATCAGATGCAACCG
GTATTCTAATAAAAAAATATGCAAAGGAGGAATACGGTGCATTTTAAACAAAAAAAGATAGACAGCACTG
GCATGCTGCCTATCTATGACTAAATTTTGTTAAATGTATTAGCACCGTTATTATATCATGAGCGAAAATG
TAATAAAAGAAACTGAAAACAAGAAAAATTCAAGAGGACGTAATTGGACATTTGTTTTATATCCAGAATC
AGCAAAAGCCGAGTGGTTAGAGTATTTAAAAGAGTTACACATTCAATTTGTAGTGTCTCCATTACATGAT
AGGGATACTGATACAGAAGATAGGATGAAAAAAGAGCATTATCATATTCTAGTGATGTATGAGGGTAATA
AATCTTATGAACAGATAAAAATAATTACAGAAGAATTGAATGCGACTATTCCGCAGATTGCAGGAAGTGT
GAAAGGTCTTGTGAGATATATGCTTCACATGGACGATCCTAATAAATTTAAATATCAAAAAGAAGATATG
ATAGTTTATGGCGGTGTAGATGTTGATGAATTATTAAAGAAAACAACAACAGATAGATATAAATTAATTA
AAGAAATGATTGAGTTTATTGATGAACAAGGAATCGTAGAATTTAAGAGTTTAATGGATTATGCAATGAA
GTTTAAATTTGATGATTGGTTCCCGCTTTTATGTGATAACTCGGCGTATGTTATTCAAGAATATATAAAA
TCAAATCGGTATAAATCTGACCGATAGATTTTGAATTTAGGTGTCTGCAGTTGAAATCCCCTCAAAAACC
CGATATAATGGGTTTAATAGCTGAATAAGAACGGTGCTCTCCAAATATTCTTATTTAGAAAAGCAAATCT
AAAATTATCTGAAAGGGGAATGAGAATAGTGAATGGACCAATAATAATGACTAGAGAAGAAAGAATGAAG
ATTGTTCATGAAATTAAGGAACGAATATTGGATAAATATGGGGATGATGTTAAGGCTATTGGTGTTTATG
GCTCTCTTGGTCGTCAGACTGATGGGCCCTATTCGGATATTGAGATGATGTGTGTCATGTCAACAGAGGA
AGCAGAGTTCAGCCATGAATGGACAACCGGTGAGTGGAAGGTGGAAGTGAATTTTGATAGCGAAGAGATT
CTACTAGATTATGCATCTCAGGTGGAATCAGATTGGCCGCTTACACATGGTCAATTTTTCTCTATTTTGC
CGATTTATGATTCAGGTGGATACTTAGAGAAAGTGTATCAAACTGCTAAATCGGTAGAAGCCCAAACGTT
CCACGATGCGATTTGTGCCCTTATCGTAGAAGAGCTGTTTGAATATGCAGGCAAATGGCGTAATATTCGT
GTGCAAGGACCGACAACATTTCTACCATCCTTGACTGTGCAGGTAGCAATGGCAGGTGCCATGTTGATTG
GTCTGCATCATCGCATCTGTTATACGACGAGCGCTTCGGTCTTAACTGAAGCAGTTAAGCAATCAGATCT
TCCTTCAGGTTATGACCATCTGTGCCAGTTCGTAATGTCTGGTCAACTTTCCGACTCTGAGAAACTTCTG
GAATCGCTAGAGAATTTCTGGAATGGGATTCAGGAGTGGACAGAACGACACGGATATATAGTGGATGTGT
CAAAACGCATACCATTTTGAACGATGACCTCGAGCTCGGCTGACTTCAGGTGCTACATTTGAAGAGATAA
ATTGCACTGAAATCTAGAAATATTTTATCTGATTAATAAGATGATCTTC
