Features (pLannotate 1.2.2; 15 found; start..end, strand, type, name):
     16..771     -  CDS            knt: KANU_STAAU - Also known as kan. Experimental evidence at protein level: Swiss-Prot protein existence level 1. Inactivates the antibiotic kanamycin by catalyzing the transfer of a nucleotidyl group from nucleoside triphosphates such as ATP to the 4'-hydroxyl group of the aminoglycoside. From Staphylococcus aureus.
    919..1515    -  CDS            repF: REPY_STAAU - Also known as repC. Protein inferred from homology: Swiss-Prot protein existence level 3. Is essential for plasmid replication. Nicks the positive strand at the plus origin of replication. From Staphylococcus aureus.
   1599..1763    -  CDS            COP6_STAAU: Experimental evidence at protein level: Swiss-Prot protein existence level 1. Acts in trans as a negative regulatory element in pE194 replication. From Staphylococcus aureus.
   2065..2238    -  CDS            lacZα: LacZα fragment of β-galactosidase; lacZ fragment
   2258..2274    -  protein_bind   lac operator: The lac repressor binds to the lac operator to inhibit transcription in E. coli. This inhibition can be relieved by adding lactose or isopropyl-β-D-thiogalactopyranoside (IPTG). lac repressor encoded by lacI
   2282..2312    -  promoter       lac promoter: promoter for the E. coli lac operon
   2327..2348    -  protein_bind   CAP binding site: CAP binding activates transcription in the presence of cAMP. E. coli catabolite activator protein
   2361..2416    -  CDS            lacI (fragment): lac repressor; lacI; The lac repressor binds to the lac operator to inhibit transcription in E. coli. This inhibition can be relieved by adding lactose or isopropyl-β-D-thiogalactopyranoside (IPTG).
   2422..2497    +  misc_RNA       gRNA scaffold: guide RNA scaffold for the Streptococcus pyogenes CRISPR/Cas9 system
   2519..2553    +  terminator     lambda t0 terminator: minimal transcription terminator from phage lambda (Scholtissek and Grosse, 1987)
   2563..2588    +  terminator     rrnB T1 terminator (fragment): transcription terminator T1 from the E. coli rrnB gene
   2590..2608    +  promoter       T7 promoter: promoter for bacteriophage T7 RNA polymerase
   2759..6865    -  CDS            Cas9: Cas9 (Csn1) endonuclease from the Streptococcus pyogenes Type II CRISPR/Cas system generates RNA-guided double strand breaks in DNA
   7161..7239    +  misc_RNA       tracrRNA: trans-activating CRISPR RNA for the Streptococcus pyogenes CRISPR/Cas9 system
   7467..8012    -  rep_origin     p15A ori: Plasmids containing the medium-copy-number p15A origin of replication can be propagated in E. coli cells that contain a second plasmid with the ColE1 origin.
>Addgene plasmid #159633 | pRH030 | analyzer sequence | sequence record 308651
CGAGGTCATCGTTCAAAATGGTATGCGTTTTGACACATCCACTATATATCCGTGTCGTTCTGTCCACTCC
TGAATCCCATTCCAGAAATTCTCTAGCGATTCCAGAAGTTTCTCAGAGTCGGAAAGTTGACCAGACATTA
CGAACTGGCACAGATGGTCATAACCTGAAGGAAGATCTGATTGCTTAACTGCTTCAGTTAAGACCGAAGC
GCTCGTCGTATAACAGATGCGATGATGCAGACCAATCAACATGGCACCTGCCATTGCTACCTGCACAGTC
AAGGATGGTAGAAATGTTGTCGGTCCTTGCACACGAATATTACGCCATTTGCCTGCATATTCAAACAGCT
CTTCTACGATAAGGGCACAAATCGCATCGTGGAACGTTTGGGCTTCTACCGATTTAGCAGTTTGATACAC
TTTCTCTAAGTATCCACCTGAATCATAAATCGGCAAAATAGAGAAAAATTGACCATGTGTAAGCGGCCAA
TCTGATTCCACCTGAGATGCATAATCTAGTAGAATCTCTTCGCTATCAAAATTCACTTCCACCTTCCACT
CACCGGTTGTCCATTCATGGCTGAACTCTGCTTCCTCTGTTGACATGACACACATCATCTCAATATCCGA
ATAGGGCCCATCAGTCTGACGACCAAGAGAGCCATAAACACCAATAGCCTTAACATCATCCCCATATTTA
TCCAATATTCGTTCCTTAATTTCATGAACAATCTTCATTCTTTCTTCTCTAGTCATTATTATTGGTCCAT
TCACTATTCTCATTCCCTTTTCAGATAATTTTAGATTTGCTTTTCTAAATAAGAATATTTGGAGAGCACC
GTTCTTATTCAGCTATTAAACCCATTATATCGGGTTTTTGAGGGGATTTCAACTGCAGACACCTAAATTC
AAAATCTATCGGTCAGATTTATACCGATTTGATTTTATATATTCTTGAATAACATACGCCGAGTTATCAC
ATAAAAGCGGGAACCAATCATCAAATTTAAACTTCATTGCATAATCCATTAAACTCTTAAATTCTACGAT
TCCTTGTTCATCAATAAACTCAATCATTTCTTTAATTAATTTATATCTATCTGTTGTTGTTTTCTTTAAT
AATTCATCAACATCTACACCGCCATAAACTATCATATCTTCTTTTTGATATTTAAATTTATTAGGATCGT
CCATGTGAAGCATATATCTCACAAGACCTTTCACACTTCCTGCAATCTGCGGAATAGTCGCATTCAATTC
TTCTGTTATTATTTTTATCTGTTCATAAGATTTATTACCCTCATACATCACTAGAATATGATAATGCTCT
TTTTTCATCCTACCTTCTGTATCAGTATCCCTATCATGTAATGGAGACACTACAAATTGAATGTGTAACT
CTTTTAAATACTCTAACCACTCGGCTTTTGCTGATTCTGGATATAAAACAAATGTCCAATTACGTCCTCT
TGAATTTTTCTTGTTTTCAGTTTCTTTTATTACATTTTCGCTCATGATATAATAACGGTGCTAATACATT
TAACAAAATTTAGTCATAGATAGGCAGCATGCCAGTGCTGTCTATCTTTTTTTGTTTAAAATGCACCGTA
TTCCTCCTTTGCATATTTTTTTATTAGAATACCGGTTGCATCTGATTTGCTAATATTATATTTTTCTTTG
ATTCTATTTAATATCTCATTTTCTTCTGTTGTAAGTCTTAAAGTAACAGCAACTTTTTTCTCTTCTTTTC
TATCTACAACCATCACTGTACCTCCCAACATCTGTTTTTTTCACTTTAACATAAAAAACAACCTTTTAAC
ATTAAAAACCCAATATTTATTTATTTGTTTGGACAATGGACAATGGACACCTAGGGGGGAGGTCGTAGTA
CCCCCCTATGTTTTCTCCCCTAAATAACCCCAAAAATCTAAGAAAAAAAGACCTCAAAAAGGTCTTTAAT
TAACATCTCAAATTTCGCATTTATTCCAATTTCCTTTTTGCGTGTGATGCGAATTCTTGACCGTGATTAG
AGAATTGAGTAAAATGTACCTACGCGAGACCTCATTCGCCATTCAGGCTGCGCAACTGTTGGGAAGGGCG
ATCGGTGCGGGCCTCTTCGCTATTACGCCAGCTGGCGAAAGGGGGATGTGCTGCAAGGCGATTAAGTTGG
GTAACGCCAGGGTTTTCCCAGTCACGACGTTGTAAAACGACGGCCAGTGAATTCGTAATCATGGTCATAG
CTGTTTCCTGTGTGAAATTGTTATCCGCTCACAATTCCACACAACATACGAGCCGGAAGCATAAAGTGTA
AAGCCTGGGGTGCCTAATGAGTGAGCTAACTCACATTAATTGCGTTGCGCTCACTGCCCGCTTTCCAGTC
GGGAAACCTGTCGTGCCAGCTGCATTAATGAATCGGTCTCAGTTTTAGAGCTAGAAATAGCAAGTTAAAA
TAAGGCTAGTCCGTTATCAACTTGAAAAAGTGGCACCGAGTCGGTGCTTTTTACTCCATCTGGATTTGTT
CAGAACGCTCGGTTGCCGCCGGGCGTTTTTTATCTAAAGCTTAGGCCCAGTCGAAAGACTGGGCCTTTTT
AATACGACTCACTATAGGGTCGACCCCTCTCGGCAAATGTGCCGGGAGGGTTCTTTGCGTTTGGCCAACG
AGGCCCGGGCCAATAAGGCCAAGAAAAAGAAAAAGCGCTCCCGCCGGGTAAGCAAGAAGCGCTCTAGATT
AAGAAATAATCTTCATCTAAAATATACTTCAGTCACCTCCTAGCTGACTCAAATCAATGCGTGTTTCATA
AAGACCAGTGATGGATTGATGGATAAGAGTGGCATCTAAAACTTCTTTTGTAGACGTATATCGTTTACGA
TCAATTGTTGTATCAAAATATTTAAAAGCAGCGGGAGCTCCAAGATTCGTCAACGTAAATAAATGAATAA
TATTTTCTGCTTGTTCACGTATTGGTTTGTCTCTATGTTTGTTATATGCACTAAGAACTTTATCTAAATT
GGCATCTGCTAAAATAACACGCTTAGAAAATTCACTGATTTGCTCAATAATCTCATCTAAATAATGCTTA
TGCTGCTCCACAAACAATTGTTTTTGTTCGTTATCTTCTGGACTACCCTTCAACTTTTCATAATGACTAG
CTAAATATAAAAAATTCACATATTTGCTTGGCAGAGCCAGCTCATTTCCTTTTTGTAATTCTCCGGCACT
AGCCAGCATCCGTTTACGACCGTTTTCTAACTCAAAAAGACTATATTTAGGTAGTTTAATGATTAAGTCT
TTTTTAACTTCCTTATATCCTTTAGCTTCTAAAAAGTCAATCGGATTTTTTTCAAAGGAACTTCTTTCCA
TAATTGTGATCCCTAGTAACTCTTTAACGGATTTTAACTTCTTCGATTTCCCTTTTTCCACCTTAGCAAC
CACTAGGACTGAATAAGCTACCGTTGGACTATCAAAACCACCATATTTTTTTGGATCCCAGTCTTTTTTA
CGAGCAATAAGCTTGTCCGAATTTCTTTTTGGTAAAATTGACTCCTTGGAGAATCCGCCTGTCTGTACTT
CTGTTTTCTTGACAATATTGACTTGGGGCATGGACAATACTTTGCGCACTGTGGCAAAATCTCGCCCTTT
ATCCCAGACAATTTCTCCAGTTTCCCCATTAGTTTCGATTAGAGGGCGTTTGCGAATCTCTCCATTTGCA
AGTGTAATTTCTGTTTTGAAGAAGTTCATGATATTAGAGTAAAAGAAATATTTTGCGGTTGCTTTGCCTA
TTTCTTGCTCAGACTTAGCAATCATTTTACGAACATCATAAACTTTATAATCACCATAGACAAACTCCGA
TTCAAGTTTTGGATATTTCTTAATCAAAGCAGTTCCAACGACGGCATTTAGATACGCATCATGGGCATGA
TGGTAATTGTTAATCTCACGTACTTTATAGAATTGGAAATCTTTTCGGAAGTCAGAAACTAATTTAGATT
TTAAGGTAATCACTTTAACCTCTCGAATAAGTTTATCATTTTCATCGTATTTAGTATTCATGCGACTATC
CAAAATTTGTGCCACATGCTTAGTGATTTGGCGAGTTTCAACCAATTGGCGTTTGATAAAACCAGCTTTA
TCAAGTTCACTCAAACCTCCACGTTCAGCTTTCGTTAAATTATCAAACTTACGTTGAGTGATTAACTTGG
CGTTTAGAAGTTGTCTCCAATAGTTTTTCATCTTTTTGACTACTTCTTCACTTGGAACGTTATCCGATTT
ACCACGATTTTTATCAGAACGCGTTAAGACCTTATTGTCTATTGAATCGTCTTTAAGGAAACTTTGTGGA
ACAATGTGATCGACATCATAATCACTTAAACGATTAATATCTAATTCTTGGTCCACATACATGTCTCTTC
CATTTTGGAGATAATAGAGATAGAGCTTTTCATTTTGCAATTGAGTATTTTCAACAGGATGCTCTTTAAG
AATCTGACTTCCTAATTCTTTGATACCTTCTTCGATTCGTTTCATACGCTCTCGCGAATTTTTCTGGCCC
TTTTGAGTTGTCTGATTTTCACGTGCCATTTCAATAACGATATTTTCTGGCTTATGCCGCCCCATTACTT
TGACCAATTCATCAACAACTTTTACAGTCTGTAAAATACCTTTTTTAATAGCAGGGCTACCAGCTAAATT
TGCAATATGTTCATGTAAACTATCGCCTTGTCCAGACACTTGTGCTTTTTGAATGTCTTCTTTAAATGTC
AAACTATCATCATGGATCAGCTGCATAAAATTGCGATTGGCAAAACCATCTGATTTCAAAAAATCTAATA
TTGTTTTGCCAGATTGCTTATCCCTAATACCATTAATCAATTTTCGAGACAAACGTCCCCAACCAGTATA
ACGGCGACGTTTAAGCTGTTTCATCACCTTATCATCAAAGAGGTGAGCATATGTTTTAAGTCTTTCCTCA
ATCATCTCCCTATCTTCAAATAAGGTCAATGTTAAAACAATATCCTCTAAGATATCTTCATTTTCTTCAT
TATCCAAAAAATCTTTATCTTTAATAATTTTTAGCAAATCATGGTAGGTACCTAATGAAGCATTAAATCT
ATCTTCAACTCCTGAAATTTCAACACTATCAAAACATTCTATTTTTTTGAAATAATCTTCTTTTAATTGC
TTAACGGTTACTTTTCGATTTGTTTTGAAGAGTAAATCAACAATGGCTTTCTTCTGTTCACCTGAAAGAA
ATGCTGGTTTTCGCATTCCTTCAGTAACATATTTGACCTTTGTCAATTCGTTATAAACCGTAAAATACTC
ATAAAGCAAACTATGTTTTGGTAGTACTTTTTCATTTGGAAGATTTTTATCAAAGTTTGTCATGCGTTCA
ATAAATGATTGAGCTGAAGCACCTTTATCGACAACTTCTTCAAAATTCCATGGGGTAATTGTTTCTTCAG
ACTTCCGAGTCATCCATGCAAAACGACTATTGCCACGCGCCAATGGACCAACATAATAAGGAATTCGAAA
AGTCAAGATTTTTTCAATCTTCTCACGATTGTCTTTTAAAAATGGATAAAAGTCTTCTTGTCTTCTCAAA
ATAGCATGCAGCTCACCCAAGTGAATTTGATGGGGAATAGAGCCGTTGTCAAAGGTCCGTTGCTTGCGCA
GCAAATCTTCACGATTTAGTTTCACCAATAATTCCTCAGTACCATCCATTTTTTCTAAAATTGGTTTGAT
AAATTTATAAAATTCTTCTTGGCTAGCTCCCCCATCAATATAACCTGCATATCCGTTTTTTGATTGATCA
AAAAAGATTTCTTTATACTTTTCTGGAAGTTGTTGTCGAACTAAAGCTTTTAAAAGAGTCAAGTCTTGAT
GATGTTCATCGTAGCGTTTAATCATTGAAGCTGATAGGGGAGCCTTAGTTATTTCAGTATTTACTCTTAG
GATATCTGAAAGTAAAATAGCATCTGATAAATTCTTAGCTGCCAAAAACAAATCAGCATATTGATCTCCA
ATTTGCGCCAATAAATTATCTAAATCATCATCGTAAGTATCTTTTGAAAGCTGTAATTTAGCATCTTCTG
CCAAATCAAAATTTGATTTAAAATTAGGGGTCAAACCCAATGACAAAGCAATGAGATTCCCAAATAAGCC
ATTTTTCTTCTCACCGGGGAGCTGAGCAATGAGATTTTCTAATCGTCTTGATTTACTCAATCGTGCAGAA
AGAATCGCTTTAGCATCTACTCCACTTGCGTTAATAGGGTTTTCTTCAAATAATTGATTGTAGGTTTGTA
CCAACTGGATAAATAGTTTGTCCACATCACTATTATCAGGATTTAAATCTCCCTCAATCAAAAAATGACC
ACGAAACTTAATCATATGCGCTAAGGCCAAATAGATTAAGCGCAAATCCGCTTTATCAGTAGAATCTACC
AATTTTTTTCGCAGATGATAGATAGTTGGATATTTCTCATGATAAGCAACTTCATCTACTATATTTCCAA
AAATAGGATGACGTTCATGCTTCTTGTCTTCTTCCACCAAAAAAGACTCTTCAAGTCGATGAAAGAAACT
ATCATCTACTTTCGCCATCTCATTTGAAAAAATCTCCTGTAGATAACAAATACGATTCTTCCGACGTGTA
TACCTTCTACGAGCTGTCCGTTTGAGACGAGTCGCTTCCGCTGTCTCTCCACTGTCAAATAAAAGAGCCC
CTATAAGATTTTTTTTGATACTGTGGCGGTCTGTATTTCCCAGAACCTTGAACTTTTTAGACGGAACCTT
ATATTCATCAGTGATCACCGCCCATCCGACGCTATTTGTGCCGATATCTAAGCCTATTGAGTATTTCTTA
TCCATTTTTGCCTCCTAAAATAAAAAGTTTAAATTAAATCCATAATGAGTTTGATGATTTCAATAATAGT
TTTAATGACCTCCGAAATTAGTTTAATATGCTTTAATTTTTCTTTTTCAAAATATCTCTTCAAAAAATAT
TACCCAATACTTAATAATAAATAGATTATAACACAAAATTCTTTTAAAAAGTAGTTTATTTTGTTATCAT
TCTATAGTATTAAGTATTGTTTTATGGCTGATAAATTTCTTTGAATTTCTCCTTGATTATTTGTTATAAA
AGTTATAAAATAATCTTGTTGGAACCATTCAAAACAGCATAGCAAGTTAAAATAAGGCTAGTCCGTTATC
AACTTGAAAAAGTGGCACCGAGTCGGTGCTTTTTTTGATACTTCTATTCTACTCTGACTGCAAACCAAAA
AAACAAGCGCTTTCAAAACGCTTGTTTTATCATTTTTAGGGAAATTAATCTCTTAATCCTTTTATCATTC
TACATTTAGGCGCTGCCATCTTGCTAAACCTACTAAGCTCCACAGGATGATTTCGTAATCCCGCAAGAGG
CCCTGTACACTTAACAGGGAAGTGAGAGGGCCGCGGCAAAGCCGTTTTTCCATAGGCTCCGCCCCCCTGA
CAAGCATCACGAAATCTGACGCTCAAATCAGTGGTGGCGAAACCCGACAGGACTATAAAGATACCAGGCG
TTTCCCCCTGGCGGCTCCCTCGTGCGCTCTCCTGTTCCTGCCTTTCGGTTTACCGGTGTCATTCCGCTGT
TATGGCCGCGTTTGTCTCATTCCACGCCTGACACTCAGTTCCGGGTAGGCAGTTCGCTCCAAGCTGGACT
GTATGCACGAACCCCCCGTTCAGTCCGACCGCTGCGCCTTATCCGGTAACTATCGTCTTGAGTCCAACCC
GGAAAGACATGCAAAAGCACCACTGGCAGCAGCCACTGGTAATTGATTTAGAGGAGTTAGTCTTGAAGTC
ATGCGCCGGTTAAGGCTAAACTGAAAGGACAAGTTTTGGTGACTGCGCTCCTCCAAGCCAGTTACCTCGG
TTCAAAGAGTTGGTAGCTCAGAGAACCTTCGAAAAACCGCCCTGCAAGGCGGTTTTTTCGTTTTCAGAGC
AAGAGATTACGCGCAGACCAAAACGATCTCAAGAAGATCATCTTATTAATCAGATAAAATATTTCTAGAT
TTCAGTGCAATTTATCTCTTCAAATGTAGCACCTGAAGTCAGCCCGAGCT
