Features (pLannotate 1.2.2; 16 found; start..end, strand, type, name):
      1..4107    +  CDS            Cas9: Cas9 (Csn1) endonuclease from the Streptococcus pyogenes Type II CRISPR/Cas system generates RNA-guided double strand breaks in DNA
   4258..4276    -  promoter       T7 promoter: promoter for bacteriophage T7 RNA polymerase
   4278..4303    -  terminator     rrnB T1 terminator (fragment): transcription terminator T1 from the E. coli rrnB gene
   4313..4347    -  terminator     lambda t0 terminator: minimal transcription terminator from phage lambda (Scholtissek and Grosse, 1987)
   4369..4444    -  misc_RNA       gRNA scaffold: guide RNA scaffold for the Streptococcus pyogenes CRISPR/Cas9 system
   4450..4505    +  CDS            lacI (fragment): lac repressor; lacI; The lac repressor binds to the lac operator to inhibit transcription in E. coli. This inhibition can be relieved by adding lactose or isopropyl-β-D-thiogalactopyranoside (IPTG).
   4518..4539    +  protein_bind   CAP binding site: CAP binding activates transcription in the presence of cAMP. E. coli catabolite activator protein
   4554..4584    +  promoter       lac promoter: promoter for the E. coli lac operon
   4592..4608    +  protein_bind   lac operator: The lac repressor binds to the lac operator to inhibit transcription in E. coli. This inhibition can be relieved by adding lactose or isopropyl-β-D-thiogalactopyranoside (IPTG). lac repressor encoded by lacI
   4628..4801    +  CDS            lacZα: LacZα fragment of β-galactosidase; lacZ fragment
   5103..5267    +  CDS            COP6_STAAU: Experimental evidence at protein level: Swiss-Prot protein existence level 1. Acts in trans as a negative regulatory element in pE194 replication. From Staphylococcus aureus.
   5717..5786    -  ncRNA          RNA-OUT: Accession: RF00240 - RNA-OUT
   7004..7285    +  CDS            YP12_STAAU (fragment): Protein inferred from homology: Swiss-Prot protein existence level 3. From Staphylococcus aureus.
   7433..8188    +  CDS            knt: KANU_STAAU - Also known as kan. Experimental evidence at protein level: Swiss-Prot protein existence level 1. Inactivates the antibiotic kanamycin by catalyzing the transfer of a nucleotidyl group from nucleoside triphosphates such as ATP to the 4'-hydroxyl group of the aminoglycoside. From Staphylococcus aureus.
   8291..8836    +  rep_origin     p15A ori: Plasmids containing the medium-copy-number p15A origin of replication can be propagated in E. coli cells that contain a second plasmid with the ColE1 origin.
   9064..9142    -  misc_RNA       tracrRNA: trans-activating CRISPR RNA for the Streptococcus pyogenes CRISPR/Cas9 system
>Addgene plasmid #159633 | pRH030 Sequencing Result | analyzer sequence | sequence record 318130
ATGGATAAGAAATACTCAATAGGCTTAGATATCGGCACAAATAGCGTCGGATGGGCGGTGATCACTGATG
AATATAAGGTTCCGTCTAAAAAGTTCAAGGTTCTGGGAAATACAGACCGCCACAGTATCAAAAAAAATCT
TATAGGGGCTCTTTTATTTGACAGTGGAGAGACAGCGGAAGCGACTCGTCTCAAACGGACAGCTCGTAGA
AGGTATACACGTCGGAAGAATCGTATTTGTTATCTACAGGAGATTTTTTCAAATGAGATGGCGAAAGTAG
ATGATAGTTTCTTTCATCGACTTGAAGAGTCTTTTTTGGTGGAAGAAGACAAGAAGCATGAACGTCATCC
TATTTTTGGAAATATAGTAGATGAAGTTGCTTATCATGAGAAATATCCAACTATCTATCATCTGCGAAAA
AAATTGGTAGATTCTACTGATAAAGCGGATTTGCGCTTAATCTATTTGGCCTTAGCGCATATGATTAAGT
TTCGTGGTCATTTTTTGATTGAGGGAGATTTAAATCCTGATAATAGTGATGTGGACAAACTATTTATCCA
GTTGGTACAAACCTACAATCAATTATTTGAAGAAAACCCTATTAACGCAAGTGGAGTAGATGCTAAAGCG
ATTCTTTCTGCACGATTGAGTAAATCAAGACGATTAGAAAATCTCATTGCTCAGCTCCCCGGTGAGAAGA
AAAATGGCTTATTTGGGAATCTCATTGCTTTGTCATTGGGTTTGACCCCTAATTTTAAATCAAATTTTGA
TTTGGCAGAAGATGCTAAATTACAGCTTTCAAAAGATACTTACGATGATGATTTAGATAATTTATTGGCG
CAAATTGGAGATCAATATGCTGATTTGTTTTTGGCAGCTAAGAATTTATCAGATGCTATTTTACTTTCAG
ATATCCTAAGAGTAAATACTGAAATAACTAAGGCTCCCCTATCAGCTTCAATGATTAAACGCTACGATGA
ACATCATCAAGACTTGACTCTTTTAAAAGCTTTAGTTCGACAACAACTTCCAGAAAAGTATAAAGAAATC
TTTTTTGATCAATCAAAAAACGGATATGCAGGTTATATTGATGGGGGAGCTAGCCAAGAAGAATTTTATA
AATTTATCAAACCAATTTTAGAAAAAATGGATGGTACTGAGGAATTATTGGTGAAACTAAATCGTGAAGA
TTTGCTGCGCAAGCAACGGACCTTTGACAACGGCTCTATTCCCCATCAAATTCACTTGGGTGAGCTGCAT
GCTATTTTGAGAAGACAAGAAGACTTTTATCCATTTTTAAAAGACAATCGTGAGAAGATTGAAAAAATCT
TGACTTTTCGAATTCCTTATTATGTTGGTCCATTGGCGCGTGGCAATAGTCGTTTTGCATGGATGACTCG
GAAGTCTGAAGAAACAATTACCCCATGGAATTTTGAAGAAGTTGTCGATAAAGGTGCTTCAGCTCAATCA
TTTATTGAACGCATGACAAACTTTGATAAAAATCTTCCAAATGAAAAAGTACTACCAAAACATAGTTTGC
TTTATGAGTATTTTACGGTTTATAACGAATTGACAAAGGTCAAATATGTTACTGAAGGAATGCGAAAACC
AGCATTTCTTTCAGGTGAACAGAAGAAAGCCATTGTTGATTTACTCTTCAAAACAAATCGAAAAGTAACC
GTTAAGCAATTAAAAGAAGATTATTTCAAAAAAATAGAATGTTTTGATAGTGTTGAAATTTCAGGAGTTG
AAGATAGATTTAATGCTTCATTAGGTACCTACCATGATTTGCTAAAAATTATTAAAGATAAAGATTTTTT
GGATAATGAAGAAAATGAAGATATCTTAGAGGATATTGTTTTAACATTGACCTTATTTGAAGATAGGGAG
ATGATTGAGGAAAGACTTAAAACATATGCTCACCTCTTTGATGATAAGGTGATGAAACAGCTTAAACGTC
GCCGTTATACTGGTTGGGGACGTTTGTCTCGAAAATTGATTAATGGTATTAGGGATAAGCAATCTGGCAA
AACAATATTAGATTTTTTGAAATCAGATGGTTTTGCCAATCGCAATTTTATGCAGCTGATCCATGATGAT
AGTTTGACATTTAAAGAAGACATTCAAAAAGCACAAGTGTCTGGACAAGGCGATAGTTTACATGAACATA
TTGCAAATTTAGCTGGTAGCCCTGCTATTAAAAAAGGTATTTTACAGACTGTAAAAGTTGTTGATGAATT
GGTCAAAGTAATGGGGCGGCATAAGCCAGAAAATATCGTTATTGAAATGGCACGTGAAAATCAGACAACT
CAAAAGGGCCAGAAAAATTCGCGAGAGCGTATGAAACGAATCGAAGAAGGTATCAAAGAATTAGGAAGTC
AGATTCTTAAAGAGCATCCTGTTGAAAATACTCAATTGCAAAATGAAAAGCTCTATCTCTATTATCTCCA
AAATGGAAGAGACATGTATGTGGACCAAGAATTAGATATTAATCGTTTAAGTGATTATGATGTCGATCAC
ATTGTTCCACAAAGTTTCCTTAAAGACGATTCAATAGACAATAAGGTCTTAACGCGTTCTGATAAAAATC
GTGGTAAATCGGATAACGTTCCAAGTGAAGAAGTAGTCAAAAAGATGAAAAACTATTGGAGACAACTTCT
AAACGCCAAGTTAATCACTCAACGTAAGTTTGATAATTTAACGAAAGCTGAACGTGGAGGTTTGAGTGAA
CTTGATAAAGCTGGTTTTATCAAACGCCAATTGGTTGAAACTCGCCAAATCACTAAGCATGTGGCACAAA
TTTTGGATAGTCGCATGAATACTAAATACGATGAAAATGATAAACTTATTCGAGAGGTTAAAGTGATTAC
CTTAAAATCTAAATTAGTTTCTGACTTCCGAAAAGATTTCCAATTCTATAAAGTACGTGAGATTAACAAT
TACCATCATGCCCATGATGCGTATCTAAATGCCGTCGTTGGAACTGCTTTGATTAAGAAATATCCAAAAC
TTGAATCGGAGTTTGTCTATGGTGATTATAAAGTTTATGATGTTCGTAAAATGATTGCTAAGTCTGAGCA
AGAAATAGGCAAAGCAACCGCAAAATATTTCTTTTACTCTAATATCATGAACTTCTTCAAAACAGAAATT
ACACTTGCAAATGGAGAGATTCGCAAACGCCCTCTAATCGAAACTAATGGGGAAACTGGAGAAATTGTCT
GGGATAAAGGGCGAGATTTTGCCACAGTGCGCAAAGTATTGTCCATGCCCCAAGTCAATATTGTCAAGAA
AACAGAAGTACAGACAGGCGGATTCTCCAAGGAGTCAATTTTACCAAAAAGAAATTCGGACAAGCTTATT
GCTCGTAAAAAAGACTGGGATCCAAAAAAATATGGTGGTTTTGATAGTCCAACGGTAGCTTATTCAGTCC
TAGTGGTTGCTAAGGTGGAAAAAGGGAAATCGAAGAAGTTAAAATCCGTTAAAGAGTTACTAGGGATCAC
AATTATGGAAAGAAGTTCCTTTGAAAAAAATCCGATTGACTTTTTAGAAGCTAAAGGATATAAGGAAGTT
AAAAAAGACTTAATCATTAAACTACCTAAATATAGTCTTTTTGAGTTAGAAAACGGTCGTAAACGGATGC
TGGCTAGTGCCGGAGAATTACAAAAAGGAAATGAGCTGGCTCTGCCAAGCAAATATGTGAATTTTTTATA
TTTAGCTAGTCATTATGAAAAGTTGAAGGGTAGTCCAGAAGATAACGAACAAAAACAATTGTTTGTGGAG
CAGCATAAGCATTATTTAGATGAGATTATTGAGCAAATCAGTGAATTTTCTAAGCGTGTTATTTTAGCAG
ATGCCAATTTAGATAAAGTTCTTAGTGCATATAACAAACATAGAGACAAACCAATACGTGAACAAGCAGA
AAATATTATTCATTTATTTACGTTGACGAATCTTGGAGCTCCCGCTGCTTTTAAATATTTTGATACAACA
ATTGATCGTAAACGATATACGTCTACAAAAGAAGTTTTAGATGCCACTCTTATCCATCAATCCATCACTG
GTCTTTATGAAACACGCATTGATTTGAGTCAGCTAGGAGGTGACTGAAGTATATTTTAGATGAAGATTAT
TTCTTAATCTAGAGCGCTTCTTGCTTACCCGGCGGGAGCGCTTTTTCTTTTTCTTGGCCTTATTGGCCCG
GGCCTCGTTGGCCAAACGCAAAGAACCCTCCCGGCACATTTGCCGAGAGGGGTCGACCCTATAGTGAGTC
GTATTAAAAAGGCCCAGTCTTTCGACTGGGCCTAAGCTTTAGATAAAAAACGCCCGGCGGCAACCGAGCG
TTCTGAACAAATCCAGATGGAGTAAAAAGCACCGACTCGGTGCCACTTTTTCAAGTTGATAACGGACTAG
CCTTATTTTAACTTGCTATTTCTAGCTCTAAAACTGAGACCGATTCATTAATGCAGCTGGCACGACAGGT
TTCCCGACTGGAAAGCGGGCAGTGAGCGCAACGCAATTAATGTGAGTTAGCTCACTCATTAGGCACCCCA
GGCTTTACACTTTATGCTTCCGGCTCGTATGTTGTGTGGAATTGTGAGCGGATAACAATTTCACACAGGA
AACAGCTATGACCATGATTACGAATTCACTGGCCGTCGTTTTACAACGTCGTGACTGGGAAAACCCTGGC
GTTACCCAACTTAATCGCCTTGCAGCACATCCCCCTTTCGCCAGCTGGCGTAATAGCGAAGAGGCCCGCA
CCGATCGCCCTTCCCAACAGTTGCGCAGCCTGAATGGCGAATGAGGTCTCGCGTAGGTACATTTTACTCA
ATTCTCTAATCACGGTCAAGAATTCGCATCACACGCAAAAAGGAAATTGGAATAAATGCGAAATTTGAGA
TGTTAATTAAAGACCTTTTTGAGGTCTTTTTTTCTTAGATTTTTGGGGTTATTTAGGGGAGAAAACATAG
GGGGGTACTACGACCTCCCCCCTAGGTGTCCATTGTCCATTGTCCAAACAAATAAATAAATATTGGGTTT
TTAATGTTAAAAGGTTGTTTTTTATGTTAAAGTGAAAAAAACAGATGTTGGGAGGTACAGTGATGGTTGT
AGATAGAAAAGAAGAGAAAAAAGTTGCTGTTACTTTAAGACTTACAACAGAAGAAAATGAGATATTAAAT
AGAATCAAAGAAAAATATAATATTAGCAAATCAGATGCAACCGGTATTCTAATAAAAAAATATGCAAAGG
AGGAATACGGTGCATTTTAAACAAAAAAAGATAGACAGCACTGGCATGCTGCCTATCTATGACTAAATTT
TGTTAAATGTATTAGCACCGTTATTATATCATGAGCGAAAATGTAATAAAAGAAACTGAAAACAAGAAAA
ATTCAAGAGGACGTAATTGGACATTTGTTTTATATCCAGAATCAGCAAAAGCCGAGTGGTTAGAGTATTT
AAAAGAGTTACACATTCAATTTGTAGTGTCTCCATTACATGATAGGGATACTGATACAGAAGATAGGATG
AAAAAAGAGCATTATCATATTCTAGTGATGTATGAGGGTAATAAATCTTATGAACAGATAAAAATAATTA
CAGAAGAATTGAATGCGACTATTCCGCAGATTGCAGGAAGTGTGAAAGGTCTTGTGAGATATATGCTTCA
CACTGATGAATCCCCTAATGATTTTTATCAAAATCATTAAGTTAAGGTAGATACACATCTTGTCATATGA
TCAAATGGTTTCGCCAAAAATCAATAATCAGACAACAAAATGTGCGAACTCGATATTTTACACGACTCTC
TTTACCAATTCTGCCCCGAATTACACTTAAAACGACTCAACAGCTTAACGTTGGCTTGCCACGCCTTACT
TGACTGTAAAACTCTCACTCTTACCGAACTTGGCCGTAACCTGCCAACCAAAGCGAGAACAAAACATAAC
ATCAAACGAATCGACCGATTGTTAGGTAATCGTCACCTCCACAAAGAGCGACTCGCTGTATACCGTTGGC
ATGCTAGCTTTATCTGTTCGGGCAATACGATGCCCATTGTACTTGTTGACTGGTCTGATATCCGTGAGCA
AAAACGGCTTATGGTATTGCGAGCTTCAGTCGCACTACACGGTCGTTCTGTTACTCTTTATGAGAAAGCG
TTCCCGCTTTCAGAGCAATGTTCAAAGAAAGCTCATGACCAATTTCTAGCCGACCTTGCGAGCATTCTAC
CGAGTAACACCACACCGCTCATTGTCAGTGATGCTGGCTTTAAAGTGCCATGGTATAAATCCGTTGAGAA
GCTGGGTTGGTACTGGTTAAGTCGAGTAAGAGGAAAAGTACAATATGCAGACCTAGGAGCGGAAAACTGG
AAACCTATCAGCAACTTACATGATATGTCATCTAGTCACTCAAAGACTTTAGGCTATAAGAGGCTGACTA
AAAGCAATCCAATCTCATGCCAAATTCTATTGTATAAATCTCGCTCTAAAGGCCGAAAAAATCAGCGCTC
GACACGGACTCATTGTCACCACCCGTCACCTAAAATCTACTCAGCGTCGGCAAAGGAGCCATGGATTCTA
GCAACTAACTTACCTGTTGAAATTCGAACACCCAAACAACTTGTTAATATCTATTCGAAGCGAATGCAGA
TTGAAGAAACCTTCCGAGACTTGAAAAGTCCTGCCTACGGACTAGGCCTACGCCATAGCCGAACGAGCAG
CTCAGAGCGTTTTGATATCATGCTGCTAATCGCCCTGATGCTTCAACTAACATGTTGGCTTGCGGGCGTT
CATGCTCAGAAACAAGGTTGGGACAAGCACTTCCAGGCTAACACAGTCAGAAATCGAAACGTACTCTCAA
CAGTTCGCTTAGGCATGGAAGTTTTGCGGCATTCTGGCTACACAATAACAAGGGAAGACTTACTCGTGGC
TGCAACCCTACTAGCTCAAAATTTATTCACACATGGTTACGCTTTGGGGAAATTATGAGGGGATCTCTCA
GTGCTTCACATGGACGATCCTAATAAATTTAAATATCAAAAAGAAGATATGATAGTTTATGGCGGTGTAG
ATGTTGATGAATTATTAAAGAAAACAACAACAGATAGATATAAATTAATTAAAGAAATGATTGAGTTTAT
TGATGAACAAGGAATCGTAGAATTTAAGAGTTTAATGGATTATGCAATGAAGTTTAAATTTGATGATTGG
TTCCCGCTTTTATGTGATAACTCGGCGTATGTTATTCAAGAATATATAAAATCAAATCGGTATAAATCTG
ACCGATAGATTTTGAATTTAGGTGTCTGCAGTTGAAATCCCCTCAAAAACCCGATATAATGGGTTTAATA
GCTGAATAAGAACGGTGCTCTCCAAATATTCTTATTTAGAAAAGCAAATCTAAAATTATCTGAAAGGGGA
ATGAGAATAGTGAATGGACCAATAATAATGACTAGAGAAGAAAGAATGAAGATTGTTCATGAAATTAAGG
AACGAATATTGGATAAATATGGGGATGATGTTAAGGCTATTGGTGTTTATGGCTCTCTTGGTCGTCAGAC
TGATGGGCCCTATTCGGATATTGAGATGATGTGTGTCATGTCAACAGAGGAAGCAGAGTTCAGCCATGAA
TGGACAACCGGTGAGTGGAAGGTGGAAGTGAATTTTGATAGCGAAGAGATTCTACTAGATTATGCATCTC
AGGTGGAATCAGATTGGCCGCTTACACATGGTCAATTTTTCTCTATTTTGCCGATTTATGATTCAGGTGG
ATACTTAGAGAAAGTGTATCAAACTGCTAAATCGGTAGAAGCCCAAACGTTCCACGATGCGATTTGTGCC
CTTATCGTAGAAGAGCTGTTTGAATATGCAGGCAAATGGCGTAATATTCGTGTGCAAGGACCGACAACAT
TTCTACCATCCTTGACTGTGCAGGTAGCAATGGCAGGTGCCATGTTGATTGGTCTGCATCATCGCATCTG
TTATACGACGAGCGCTTCGGTCTTAACTGAAGCAGTTAAGCAATCAGATCTTCCTTCAGGTTATGACCAT
CTGTGCCAGTTCGTAATGTCTGGTCAACTTTCCGACTCTGAGAAACTTCTGGAATCGCTAGAGAATTTCT
GGAATGGGATTCAGGAGTGGACAGAACGACACGGATATATAGTGGATGTGTCAAAACGCATACCATTTTG
AACGATGACCTCGAGCTCGGCTGACTTCAGGTGCTACATTTGAAGAGATAAATTGCACTGAAATCTAGAA
ATATTTTATCTGATTAATAAGATGATCTTCTTGAGATCGTTTTGGTCTGCGCGTAATCTCTTGCTCTGAA
AACGAAAAAACCGCCTTGCAGGGCGGTTTTTCGAAGGTTCTCTGAGCTACCAACTCTTTGAACCGAGGTA
ACTGGCTTGGAGGAGCGCAGTCACCAAAACTTGTCCTTTCAGTTTAGCCTTAACCGGCGCATGACTTCAA
GACTAACTCCTCTAAATCAATTACCAGTGGCTGCTGCCAGTGGTGCTTTTGCATGTCTTTCCGGGTTGGA
CTCAAGACGATAGTTACCGGATAAGGCGCAGCGGTCGGACTGAACGGGGGGTTCGTGCATACAGTCCAGC
TTGGAGCGAACTGCCTACCCGGAACTGAGTGTCAGGCGTGGAATGAGACAAACGCGGCCATAACAGCGGA
ATGACACCGGTAAACCGAAAGGCAGGAACAGGAGAGCGCACGAGGGAGCCGCCAGGGGGAAACGCCTGGT
ATCTTTATAGTCCTGTCGGGTTTCGCCACCACTGATTTGAGCGTCAGATTTCGTGATGCTTGTCAGGGGG
GCGGAGCCTATGGAAAAACGGCTTTGCCGCGGCCCTCTCACTTCCCTGTTAAGTGTACAGGGCCTCTTGC
GGGATTACGAAATCATCCTGTGGAGCTTAGTAGGTTTAGCAAGATGGCAGCGCCTAAATGTAGAATGATA
AAAGGATTAAGAGATTAATTTCCCTAAAAATGATAAAACAAGCGTTTTGAAAGCGCTTGTTTTTTTGGTT
TGCAGTCAGAGTAGAATAGAAGTATCAAAAAAAGCACCGACTCGGTGCCACTTTTTCAAGTTGATAACGG
ACTAGCCTTATTTTAACTTGCTATGCTGTTTTGAATGGTTCCAACAAGATTATTTTATAACTTTTATAAC
AAATAATCAAGGAGAAATTCAAAGAAATTTATCAGCCATAAAACAATACTTAATACTATAGAATGATAAC
AAAATAAACTACTTTTTAAAAGAATTTTGTGTTATAATCTATTTATTATTAAGTATTGGGTAATATTTTT
TGAAGAGATATTTTGAAAAAGAAAAATTAAAGCATATTAAACTAATTTCGGAGGTCATTAAAACTATTAT
TGAAATCATCAAACTCATTATGGATTTAATTTAAACTTTTTATTTTAGGAGGCAAAA
